>Addgene plasmid #22774 | Fret-Stop-Fret TOPO | depositor full sequence | sequence record 10424 | Author sequence
AGCGCCCAATACGCAAACCGCCTCTCCCCGCGCGTTGGCCGATTCATTAATGCAGCTGGCACGACAGGTT
TCCCGACTGGAAAGCGGGCAGTGAGCGCAACGCAATTAATGTGAGTTAGCTCACTCATTAGGCACCCCAG
GCTTTACACTTTATGCTTCCGGCTCGTATGTTGTGTGGAATTGTGAGCGGATAACAATTTCACACAGGAA
ACAGCTATGACCATGATTACGCCAAGCTATTTAGGTGACACTATAGAATACTCAAGCTATGCATCAAGCT
TGGTACCGAGCTCGGATCCGTCGACGTTTGAAGTTCCTATACTTTCTAGAGAATAGGAACTTCGTTTCTC
GAGCTGCAGACTTACTCAAGCCATGGTGGCTAGCTTGCGGAATTCCAGACATGATAAGATACATTGATGA
GTTTGGACAAACCACAACTAGAATGCAGTGAAAAAAATGCTTTATTTGTGAAATTTGTGATGCTATTGCT
TTATTTGTAACCATTATAAGCTGCAATAAACAAGTTAACAACAACAATTGCATTCATTTTATGTTTCAGG
TTCAGGGGGAGGTGTGGGAGGTTTTTTAAAGCAAGTAAAACCTCTACAAATGTGGTATGGCTGATTATGA
TCTCTAGTCAAGGCACTATACATCAAATATTCCTTATTAACCCCTTTACAAATTAAAAAGCTAAAGGTAC
ACAATTTTTGAGCATAGTTATTAATAGCAGACACTCTATGCCTGTGTGGAGTAAGAAAAAACAGTATGTT
ATGATTATAACTGTTATGCCTACTTATAAAGGTTACAGAATATTTTTCCATAATTTTCTTGTATAGCAGT
GCAGCTTTTTCCTTTGTGGTGTAAATAGCAAAGCAAGCAAGAGTTCTATTACTAAACACAGCATGACTCA
AAAAACTTAGCAATTCTGAAGGAAAGTCCTTGGGGTCTTCTACCTTTCTCTTCTTTTTTGGAGGAGTAGA
ATGTTGAGAGTCAGCAGTAGCCTCATCATCACTAGATGGCATTTCTTCTGAGCAAAACAGGTTTTCCTCA
TTAAAGGCATTCCACCACTGCTCCCATTCATCAGTTCCATAGGTTGGAATCTAAAATACACAAACAATTA
GAATCAGTAGTTTAACACATTATACACTTAAAAATTTTATATTTACCTTAGAGCTTTAAATCTCTGTAGG
TAGTTTGTCCAATTATGTCACACCACAGAAGTAAGGTTCCTTCACAAAGATCCCTCGACCAGACATGATA
AGATACATTGATGAGTTTGGACAAACCACAACTAGAATGCAGTGAAAAAAATGCTTTATTTGTGAAATTT
GTGATGCTATTGCTTTATTTGTAACCATTATAAGCTGCAATAAACAAGTTAACAACAACAATTGCATTCA
TTTTATGTTTCAGGTTCAGGGGGAGGTGTGGGAGGTTTTTTAAAGCAAGTAAAACCTCTACAAATGTGGT
ATGGCTGATTATGATCTCTAGTCAAGGCACTATACATCAAATATTCCTTATTAACCCCTTTACAAATTAA
AAAGCTAAAGGTACACAATTTTTGAGCATAGTTATTAATAGCAGACACTCTATGCCTGTGTGGAGTAAGA
AAAAACAGTATGTTATGATTATAACTGTTATGCCTACTTATAAAGGTTACAGAATATTTTTCCATAATTT
TCTTGTATAGCAGTGCAGCTTTTTCCTTTGTGGTGTAAATAGCAAAGCAAGCAAGAGTTCTATTACTAAA
CACAGCATGACTCAAAAAACTTAGCAATTCTGAAGGAAAGTCCTTGGGGTCTTCTACCTTTCTCTTCTTT
TTTGGAGGAGTAGAATGTTGAGAGTCAGCAGTAGCCTCATCATCACTAGATGGCATTTCTTCTGAGCAAA
ACAGGTTTTCCTCATTAAAGGCATTCCACCACTGCTCCCATTCATCAGTTCCATAGGTTGGAATCTAAAA
TACACAAACAATTAGAATCAGTAGTTTAACACATTATACACTTAAAAATTTTATATTTACCTTAGAGCTT
TAAATCTCTGTAGGTAGTTTGTCCAATTATGTCACACCACAGAAGTAAGGTTCCTTCACAAAGATCCCTC
GACCAGACATGATAAGATACATTGATGAGTTTGGACAAACCACAACTAGAATGCAGTGAAAAAAATGCTT
TATTTGTGAAATTTGTGATGCTATTGCTTTATTTGTAACCATTATAAGCTGCAATAAACAAGTTAACAAC
AACAATTGCATTCATTTTATGTTTCAGGTTCAGGGGGAGGTGTGGGAGGTTTTTTAAAGCAAGTAAAACC
TCTACAAATGTGGTATGGCTGATTATGATCTCTAGTCAAGGCACTATACATCAAATATTCCTTATTAACC
CCTTTACAAATTAAAAAGCTAAAGGTACACAATTTTTGAGCATAGTTATTAATAGCAGACACTCTATGCC
TGTGTGGAGTAAGAAAAAACAGTATGTTATGATTATAACTGTTATGCCTACTTATAAAGGTTACAGAATA
TTTTTCCATAATTTTCTTGTATAGCAGTGCAGCTTTTTCCTTTGTGGTGTAAATAGCAAAGCAAGCAAGA
GTTCTATTACTAAACACAGCATGACTCAAAAAACTTAGCAATTCTGAAGGAAAGTCCTTGGGGTCTTCTA
CCTTTCTCTTCTTTTTTGGAGGAGTAGAATGTTGAGAGTCAGCAGTAGCCTCATCATCACTAGATGGCAT
TTCTTCTGAGCAAAACAGGTTTTCCTCATTAAAGGCATTCCACCACTGCTCCCATTCATCAGTTCCATAG
GTTGGAATCTAAAATACACAAACAATTAGAATCAGTAGTTTAACACATTATACACTTAAAAATTTTATAT
TTACCTTAGAGCTTTAAATCTCTGTAGGTAGTTTGTCCAATTATGTCACACCACAGAAGTAAGGTTCCTT
CACAAAGATCCCTCGACCAGACATGATAAGATACATTGATGAGTTTGGACAAACCACAACTAGAATGCAG
TGAAAAAAATGCTTTATTTGTGAAATTTGTGATGCTATTGCTTTATTTGTAACCATTATAAGCTGCAATA
AACAAGTTAACAACAACAATTGCATTCATTTTATGTTTCAGGTTCAGGGGGAGGTGTGGGAGGTTTTTTA
AAGCAAGTAAAACCTCTACAAATGTGGTATGGCTGATTATGATCTCTAGTCAAGGCACTATACATCAAAT
ATTCCTTATTAACCCCTTTACAAATTAAAAAGCTAAAGGTACACAATTTTTGAGCATAGTTATTAATAGC
AGACACTCTATGCCTGTGTGGAGTAAGAAAAAACAGTATGTTATGATTATAACTGTTATGCCTACTTATA
AAGGTTACAGAATATTTTTCCATAATTTTCTTGTATAGCAGTGCAGCTTTTTCCTTTGTGGTGTAAATAG
CAAAGCAAGCAAGAGTTCTATTACTAAACACAGCATGACTCAAAAAACTTAGCAATTCTGAAGGAAAGTC
CTTGGGGTCTTCTACCTTTCTCTTCTTTTTTGGAGGAGTAGAATGTTGAGAGTCAGCAGTAGCCTCATCA
TCACTAGATGGCATTTCTTCTGAGCAAAACAGGTTTTCCTCATTAAAGGCATTCCACCACTGCTCCCATT
CATCAGTTCCATAGGTTGGAATCTAAAATACACAAACAATTAGAATCAGTAGTTTAACACATTATACACT
TAAAAATTTTATATTTACCTTAGAGCTTTAAATCTCTGTAGGTAGTTTGTCCAATTATGTCACACCACAG
AAGTAAGGTTCCTTCACAAAGATCCCTCGATCGAGAAAAAAAATATAAAAGAGATGGAGGAACGGGAAAA
AGTTAGTTGTGGTGATAGGTGGCAAGTGGTATTCCGTAAGAACAACAAGAAAAGCATTTCATATTATGGC
TGAACTGAGCGAACAAGTGCAAAATTTAAGCATCAACGACAACAACGAGAATGGTTATGTTCCTCCTCAC
TTAAGAGGAAAACCAAGAAGTGCCAGAAATAACATGAGCAACTACAATAACAACAACGGCGGCTACAACG
GTGGCCGTGGCGGTGGCAGCTTCTTTAGCAACAACCGTCGTGGTGGTTACGGCAACGGTGGTTTCTTCGG
TGGAAACAACGGTGGCAGCAGATCTAACGGCCGTTCTGGTGGTAGATGGATCGATGGCAAACATGTCCCA
GCTCCAAGAAACGAAAAGGCCGAGATCGCCATATTTGGTGTCCCCGAGGATCCCTGTGGAAAAAAAAGGG
ACAGGATAAGTATGACATCATCAAGGAAACCCTGGACTACTGCGCCCTTCGACCTCGAAATTCTACCGGG
TAGGGGAGGCGCTTTTCCCAAGGCAGTCTGGAGCATGCGCTTTAGCAGCCCCGCTGGGCACTTGGCGCTA
CACAAGTGGCCTCTGGCCTCGCACACATTCCACATCCACCGGTAGGCGCCAACCGGCTCCGTTCTTTGGT
GGCCCCTTCGCGCCACCTTCTACTCCTCCCCTAGTCAGGAAGTTCCCCCCCGCCCCGCAGCTCGCGTCGT
GCAGGACGTGACAAATGGAAGTAGCACGTCTCACTAGTCTCGTGCAGATGGACAGCACCGCTGAGCAATG
GAAGCGGGTAGGCCTTTGGGGCAGCGGCCAATAGCAGCTTTGCTCCTTCGCTTTCTGGGCTCAGAGGCTG
GGAAGGGGTGGGTCCGGGGGCGGGCTCAGGGGCGGGCTCAGGGGCGGGGCGGGCGCCCGAAGGTCCTCCG
GAGGCCCGGCATTCTGCACGCTTCAAAAGCGCACGTCTGCCGCGCTGTTCTCCTCTTCCTCATCTCCGGG
CCTTTCGACCTGCATCCATCTAGATCTCGATCGAGCAGCTGAAGCTTACCATGACCGAGTACAAGCCCAC
GGTGCGCCTCGCCACCCGCGACGACGTCCCCAGGGCCGTACGCACCCTCGCCGCCGCGTTCGCCGACTAC
CCCGCCACGCGCCACACCGTCGATCCGGACCGCCACATCGAGCGGGTCACCGAGCTGCAAGAACTCTTCC
TCACGCGCGTCGGGCTCGACATCGGCAAGGTGTGGGTCGCGGACGACGGCGCCGCGGTGGCGGTCTGGAC
CACGCCGGAGAGCGTCGAAGCGGGGGCGGTGTTCGCCGAGATCGGCCCGCGCATGGCCGAGTTGAGCGGT
TCCCGGCTGGCCGCGCAGCAACAGATGGAAGGCCTCCTGGCGCCGCACCGGCCCAAGGAGCCCGCGTGGT
TCCTGGCCACCGTCGGCGTCTCGCCCGACCACCAGGGCAAGGGTCTGGGCAGCGCCGTCGTGCTCCCCGG
AGTGGAGGCGGCCGAGCGCGCCGGGGTGCCCGCCTTCCTGGAGACCTCCGCGCCCCGCAACCTCCCCTTC
TACGAGCGGCTCGGCTTCACCGTCACCGCCGACGTCGAGGTGCCCGAAGGACCGCGCACCTGGTGCATGA
CCCGCAAGCCCGGTGCCTGACGCCCGCCCCACGACCCGCAGCGCCCGACCGAAAGGAGCGCACGACCCCA
TGCATCGATGATATCAGATCCCCGGGATGCAGAAATTGATGATCTATTAAACAATAAAGATGTCCACTAA
AATGGAAGTTTTTCCTGTCATACTTTGTTAAGAAGGGTGAGAACAGAGTACCTACATTTTGAATGGAAGG
ATTGGAGCTACGGGGGTGGGGGTGGGGTGGGATTAGATAAATGCCTGCTCTTTACTGAAGGCTCTTTACT
ATTGCTTTATGATAATGTTTCATAGTTGGATATCATAATTTAAACAAGCAAAACCAAATTAAGGGCCAGC
TCATTCCTCCCACTCATGATCTATAGATCTATAGATCTCTCGTGGGATCATTGTTTTTCTCTTGATTCCC
ACTTTGTGGTTCTAAGTAACGGCTCGAGGTTTGAAGTTCCTATACTTTCTAGAGAATAGGAACTTCGTTG
TCGACGCGGCCGCTCGAGCATGCATCTAGAGGGCCCAATTCGCCCTATAGTGAGTCGTATTACAATTCAC
TGGCCGTCGTTTTACAACGTCGTGACTGGGAAAACCCTGGCGTTACCCAACTTAATCGCCTTGCAGCACA
TCCCCCTTTCGCCAGCTGGCGTAATAGCGAAGAGGCCCGCACCGATCGCCCTTCCCAACAGTTGCGCAGC
CTATACGTACGGCAGTTTAAGGTTTACACCTATAAAAGAGAGAGCCGTTATCGTCTGTTTGTGGATGTAC
AGAGTGATATTATTGACACGCCGGGGCGACGGATGGTGATCCCCCTGGCCAGTGCACGTCTGCTGTCAGA
TAAAGTCTCCCGTGAACTTTACCCGGTGGTGCATATCGGGGATGAAAGCTGGCGCATGATGACCACCGAT
ATGGCCAGTGTGCCGGTCTCCGTTATCGGGGAAGAAGTGGCTGATCTCAGCCACCGCGAAAATGACATCA
AAAACGCCATTAACCTGATGTTCTGGGGAATATAAATGTCAGGCATGAGATTATCAAAAAGGATCTTCAC
CTAGATCCTTTTCACGTAGAAAGCCAGTCCGCAGAAACGGTGCTGACCCCGGATGAATGTCAGCTACTGG
GCTATCTGGACAAGGGAAAACGCAAGCGCAAAGAGAAAGCAGGTAGCTTGCAGTGGGCTTACATGGCGAT
AGCTAGACTGGGCGGTTTTATGGACAGCAAGCGAACCGGAATTGCCAGCTGGGGCGCCCTCTGGTAAGGT
TGGGAAGCCCTGCAAAGTAAACTGGATGGCTTTCTCGCCGCCAAGGATCTGATGGCGCAGGGGATCAAGC
TCTGATCAAGAGACAGGATGAGGATCGTTTCGCATGATTGAACAAGATGGATTGCACGCAGGTTCTCCGG
CCGCTTGGGTGGAGAGGCTATTCGGCTATGACTGGGCACAACAGACAATCGGCTGCTCTGATGCCGCCGT
GTTCCGGCTGTCAGCGCAGGGGCGCCCGGTTCTTTTTGTCAAGACCGACCTGTCCGGTGCCCTGAATGAA
CTGCAAGACGAGGCAGCGCGGCTATCGTGGCTGGCCACGACGGGCGTTCCTTGCGCAGCTGTGCTCGACG
TTGTCACTGAAGCGGGAAGGGACTGGCTGCTATTGGGCGAAGTGCCGGGGCAGGATCTCCTGTCATCTCA
CCTTGCTCCTGCCGAGAAAGTATCCATCATGGCTGATGCAATGCGGCGGCTGCATACGCTTGATCCGGCT
ACCTGCCCATTCGACCACCAAGCGAAACATCGCATCGAGCGAGCACGTACTCGGATGGAAGCCGGTCTTG
TCGATCAGGATGATCTGGACGAAGAGCATCAGGGGCTCGCGCCAGCCGAACTGTTCGCCAGGCTCAAGGC
GAGCATGCCCGACGGCGAGGATCTCGTCGTGACCCATGGCGATGCCTGCTTGCCGAATATCATGGTGGAA
AATGGCCGCTTTTCTGGATTCATCGACTGTGGCCGGCTGGGTGTGGCGGACCGCTATCAGGACATAGCGT
TGGCTACCCGTGATATTGCTGAAGAGCTTGGCGGCGAATGGGCTGACCGCTTCCTCGTGCTTTACGGTAT
CGCCGCTCCCGATTCGCAGCGCATCGCCTTCTATCGCCTTCTTGACGAGTTCTTCTGAATTATTAACGCT
TACAATTTCCTGATGCGGTATTTTCTCCTTACGCATCTGTGCGGTATTTCACACCGCATACAGGTGGCAC
TTTTCGGGGAAATGTGCGCGGAACCCCTATTTGTTTATTTTTCTAAATACATTCAAATATGTATCCGCTC
ATGAGACAATAACCCTGATAAATGCTTCAATAATAGCACGTGAGGAGGGCCACCATGGCCAAGTTGACCA
GTGCCGTTCCGGTGCTCACCGCGCGCGACGTCGCCGGAGCGGTCGAGTTCTGGACCGACCGGCTCGGGTT
CTCCCGGGACTTCGTGGAGGACGACTTCGCCGGTGTGGTCCGGGACGACGTGACCCTGTTCATCAGCGCG
GTCCAGGACCAGGTGGTGCCGGACAACACCCTGGCCTGGGTGTGGGTGCGCGGCCTGGACGAGCTGTACG
CCGAGTGGTCGGAGGTCGTGTCCACGAACTTCCGGGACGCCTCCGGGCCGGCCATGACCGAGATCGGCGA
GCAGCCGTGGGGGCGGGAGTTCGCCCTGCGCGACCCGGCCGGCAACTGCGTGCACTTCGTGGCCGAGGAG
CAGGACTGACACGTGCTAAAACTTCATTTTTAATTTAAAAGGATCTAGGTGAAGATCCTTTTTGATAATC
TCATGACCAAAATCCCTTAACGTGAGTTTTCGTTCCACTGAGCGTCAGACCCCGTAGAAAAGATCAAAGG
ATCTTCTTGAGATCCTTTTTTTCTGCGCGTAATCTGCTGCTTGCAAACAAAAAAACCACCGCTACCAGCG
GTGGTTTGTTTGCCGGATCAAGAGCTACCAACTCTTTTTCCGAAGGTAACTGGCTTCAGCAGAGCGCAGA
TACCAAATACTGTCCTTCTAGTGTAGCCGTAGTTAGGCCACCACTTCAAGAACTCTGTAGCACCGCCTAC
ATACCTCGCTCTGCTAATCCTGTTACCAGTGGCTGCTGCCAGTGGCGATAAGTCGTGTCTTACCGGGTTG
GACTCAAGACGATAGTTACCGGATAAGGCGCAGCGGTCGGGCTGAACGGGGGGTTCGTGCACACAGCCCA
GCTTGGAGCGAACGACCTACACCGAACTGAGATACCTACAGCGTGAGCTATGAGAAAGCGCCACGCTTCC
CGAAGGGAGAAAGGCGGACAGGTATCCGGTAAGCGGCAGGGTCGGAACAGGAGAGCGCACGAGGGAGCTT
CCAGGGGGAAACGCCTGGTATCTTTATAGTCCTGTCGGGTTTCGCCACCTCTGACTTGAGCGTCGATTTT
TGTGATGCTCGTCAGGGGGGCGGAGCCTATGGAAAAACGCCAGCAACGCGGCCTTTTTACGGTTCCTGGG
CTTTTGCTGGCCTTTTGCTCACATGTTCTTTCCTGCGTTATCCCCTGATTCTGTGGATAACCGTATTACC
GCCTTTGAGTGAGCTGATACCGCTCGCCGCAGCCGAACGACCGAGCGCAGCGAGTCAGTGAGCGAGGAAG
CGGAAG
Features (pLannotate 1.2.2; 42 found; start..end, strand, type, name):
      2..94      +  CDS            lacI (fragment): lac repressor; lacI; The lac repressor binds to the lac operator to inhibit transcription in E. coli. This inhibition can be relieved by adding lactose or isopropyl-β-D-thiogalactopyranoside (IPTG).
    107..128     +  protein_bind   CAP binding site: CAP binding activates transcription in the presence of cAMP. E. coli catabolite activator protein
    143..173     +  promoter       lac promoter: promoter for the E. coli lac operon
    181..197     +  protein_bind   lac operator: The lac repressor binds to the lac operator to inhibit transcription in E. coli. This inhibition can be relieved by adding lactose or isopropyl-β-D-thiogalactopyranoside (IPTG). lac repressor encoded by lacI
    239..257     +  promoter       SP6 promoter: promoter for bacteriophage SP6 RNA polymerase
    310..343     -  protein_bind   FRT (minimal): supports FLP-mediated excision but not integration (Turan and Bode, 2011) FLP recombinase from the Saccharomyces cerevisiae 2μ plasmid
    405..526     -  polyA_signal   SV40 poly(A) signal: SV40 polyadenylation signal
    549..632     -  CDS            large T antigen (fragment): large T antigen from SV40 (simian virus 40)
    951..971     -  CDS            SV40 NLS: nuclear localization signal of SV40 (simian virus 40) large T antigen
   1101..1166    -  intron         small t intron: SV40 (simian virus 40) small t antigen intron
   1168..1242    -  CDS            small t antigen (fragment): SV40 (simian virus 40) small t antigen
   1259..1380    -  polyA_signal   SV40 poly(A) signal: SV40 polyadenylation signal
   1403..1486    -  CDS            large T antigen (fragment): large T antigen from SV40 (simian virus 40)
   1805..1825    -  CDS            SV40 NLS: nuclear localization signal of SV40 (simian virus 40) large T antigen
   1955..2020    -  intron         small t intron: SV40 (simian virus 40) small t antigen intron
   2022..2096    -  CDS            small t antigen (fragment): SV40 (simian virus 40) small t antigen
   2113..2234    -  polyA_signal   SV40 poly(A) signal: SV40 polyadenylation signal
   2257..2340    -  CDS            large T antigen (fragment): large T antigen from SV40 (simian virus 40)
   2659..2679    -  CDS            SV40 NLS: nuclear localization signal of SV40 (simian virus 40) large T antigen
   2809..2874    -  intron         small t intron: SV40 (simian virus 40) small t antigen intron
   2876..2950    -  CDS            small t antigen (fragment): SV40 (simian virus 40) small t antigen
   2967..3088    -  polyA_signal   SV40 poly(A) signal: SV40 polyadenylation signal
   3111..3194    -  CDS            large T antigen (fragment): large T antigen from SV40 (simian virus 40)
   3513..3533    -  CDS            SV40 NLS: nuclear localization signal of SV40 (simian virus 40) large T antigen
   3663..3728    -  intron         small t intron: SV40 (simian virus 40) small t antigen intron
   3730..3804    -  CDS            small t antigen (fragment): SV40 (simian virus 40) small t antigen
   3810..3920    +  CDS            YO201_YEAST (fragment): Protein uncertain: Swiss-Prot protein existence level 5. From Saccharomyces cerevisiae (strain ATCC 204508 / S288c) (Baker's yeast).
   3916..4254    +  CDS            DED1 (fragment): DED1_YEAST - Also known as SPP81. Experimental evidence at protein level: Swiss-Prot protein existence level 1. ATP-binding RNA helicase involved in translation initiation. Remodels RNA in response to ADP and ATP concentrations by facilitating disruption, but also formation of RNA duplexes. Has weak ATP-dependent affinity for dsRNA, but strong ATP-dependent affinity for ssRNA. Acts as a virus host factor involved in the replication of the MBV and the L-A viruses by promoting the negative-strand RNA synthesis. May be involved in recognition of the preinitiation complex and DNA binding of the RN
   4254..4318    -  misc_feature   Ad SA (fragment): adenovirus major late transcript splice acceptor (Friedrich and Soriano, 1991)
   4338..4837    +  promoter       PGK promoter: mouse phosphoglycerate kinase 1 promoter
   4881..5480    +  CDS            PuroR: puromycin N-acetyltransferase; pac from Streptomyces alboniger; confers resistance to puromycin
   5558..5898    +  polyA_signal   PGK poly(A) signal (fragment): mouse phosphoglycerate kinase 1 polyadenylation signal
   5913..5946    -  protein_bind   FRT (minimal): supports FLP-mediated excision but not integration (Turan and Bode, 2011) FLP recombinase from the Saccharomyces cerevisiae 2μ plasmid
   5994..6012    -  promoter       T7 promoter: promoter for bacteriophage T7 RNA polymerase
   6015..6162    +  CDS            lacZα (fragment): LacZα fragment of β-galactosidase; lacZ fragment
   6172..6475    +  CDS            ccdB (fragment): CcdB, a bacterial toxin that poisons DNA gyrase; ccdB; Plasmids containing the ccdB gene cannot be propagated in standard E. coli strains.
   6523..6792    +  CDS            tnpA (fragment): TN5P_ECOLX - Also known as tnp. Experimental evidence at protein level: Swiss-Prot protein existence level 1. Mediates transposition of transposon Tn5 by a 'cut and paste' mechanism. First, the monomeric transposase binds the 19 bp inverted DNA repeats flanking the transposon. Then, dimerization of the DNA- bound transposase creates a synaptic DNA complex. After nicking of the first DNA strand, excision of the transposon proceeds through a series of intermediates. The transposase then mediates the insertion of the transposon at a new site by strand transfer. The activity of the wild- type tran
   6824..7618    +  CDS            NeoR/KanR: aminoglycoside phosphotransferase from Tn5; aph(3')-II (or nptII); confers resistance to neomycin, kanamycin, and G418 (Geneticin®)
   7639..7690    -  misc_feature   bom (fragment): basis of mobility region from pBR322
   7717..7805    +  promoter       AmpR promoter (fragment): bla
   7825..8199    +  CDS            BleoR: antibiotic-binding protein; Sh ble from Streptoalloteichus hindustanus; confers resistance to bleomycin, phleomycin, and Zeocin™
   8337..8925    +  rep_origin     ori: high-copy-number ColE1/pMB1/pBR322/pUC origin of replication
