[The description below was written by a language model from this plasmid's Addgene catalogue record and pLannotate feature annotations shown in this document.]
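Description:
Fret-Stop-Fret TOPO is a cassette-donor plasmid in which a roughly 5.6 kb FRT-STOP-FRT (FSF) element has been TOPO-cloned into the pCR-Blunt II-TOPO backbone, giving a depositor sequence of about 9.1 kb. It replicates in E. coli from a high-copy ColE1/pUC-type origin and is selected with kanamycin through the Tn5-derived NeoR/KanR gene. The backbone also carries a BleoR (Zeocin) marker and the usual TOPO-vector remnants: lac promoter/operator, lacZα and ccdB fragments interrupted by the insert, and flanking SP6 and T7 promoters. The highly repetitive insert probably explains the depositor's note that plasmid stability is sensitive to growth conditions.

The insert is bounded by two minimal FRT sites in the same orientation, so Flp recombinase excises everything between them and leaves a single FRT. Between the sites, the annotation shows four tandem copies of an SV40 segment, each containing the SV40 poly(A) signal along with small t intron and T-antigen fragments. Adjacent to these are an adenovirus major late splice acceptor fragment and short yeast-derived sequences annotated as DED1 and neighbouring fragments. Together these elements capture and terminate transcripts entering the cassette. A separate PGK promoter–PuroR–PGK poly(A) unit, on the opposite strand to the stop elements, provides puromycin selection in mammalian cells.

No gene of interest or promoter to drive one is present. According to the depositor, the cassette is used to make expression of a gene dependent on Flp-mediated recombination. It is the Flp counterpart of the Cre-responsive lox-STOP-lox cassette used for conditional oncogene alleles in mice.
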