Addgene plasmid #22774: Fret-Stop-Fret TOPO
Depositing lab: Tyler Jacks. Depositing organization: Massachusetts Institute of Technology. Publication: Analysis of lung tumor initiation and progression using conditional expression of oncogenic K-ras. Jackson EL, Willis N, Mercer K, Bronson RT, Crowley D, Montoya R, Jacks T, Tuveson DA. Genes Dev. 2001 Dec 15. 15(24):3243-8. 10.1101/gad.943001 PubMed 11751630.
Backbone
  Vector backbone: pCR-Blunt II-TOPO
  Backbone manufacturer: Invitrogen
  Backbone size w/o insert (bp): 3500
  Vector type: Mammalian Expression
  Selectable markers: Puromycin
Growth in bacteria
  Bacterial resistance: Kanamycin, 50 μg/mL
  Growth temperature: 30°C
  Growth strain: DH5alpha
  Growth instructions: However, plasmid yield and stability is improved when grown at 30 degrees.
  Copy number: Unknown
Gene/Insert
  Gene/Insert name: fret-STOP-fret (alt names: FRT-STOP-FRT; FSF)
  Insert size (bp): 5600
  Cloning method: TOPO Cloning
  Sequencing primers: 5′ M13rev
Terms and licenses: Academic/Nonprofit Terms; Industry Terms: Not Available to Industry
Depositor comments: Plasmid containing FRT-STOP-FRT cassette for use in expressing genes only after Flp-mediated recombination. It's like the LSL cassette ( http://www.addgene.org/11584 but this one is a FSF cassette
How to cite: Fret-Stop-Fret TOPO was a gift from Tyler Jacks (Addgene plasmid # 22774 ; http://n2t.net/addgene:22774 ; RRID:Addgene_22774)
