>Addgene plasmid #22774 | Fret-Stop-Fret TOPO | addgene partial sequence | sequence record 26139 | 22774 with M13rev
CGCCTTTTGGTGNCTTATAGAATACTCAAGCTATGCATCAAGCTTGGTACCGAGCTCGGATCCGTCGACG
TTTGAAGTTCCTATACTTTCTAGAGAATAGGAACTTCGTTTCTCGAGCTGCAGACTTACTCAAGCCATGG
TGGCTAGCTTGCGGAATTCCAGACATGATAAGATACATTGATGAGTTTGGACAAACCACAACTAGAATGC
AGTGAAAAAAATGCTTTATTTGTGAAATTTGTGATGCTATTGCTTTATTTGTAACCATTATAAGCTGCAA
TAAACAAGTTAACAACAACAATTGCATTCATTTTATGTTTCAGGTTCAGGGGGAGGTGTGGGAGGTTTTT
TAAAGCAAGTAAAACCTCTACAAATGTGGTATGGCTGATTATGATCTCTAGTCAAGGCACTATACATCAA
ATATTCCTTATTAACCCCTTTACAAATTAAAAAGCTAAAGGTACACAATTTTTGAGCATAGTTATTAATA
GCAGACACTCTATGCCTGTGTGGAGTAAGAAAAAACAGTATGTTATGATTATAACTGTTATGCCTACTTA
TAAAGGTTACAGAATATTTTTCCATAATTTTCTTGTATAGCAGTGCAGCTTTTTCCTTTGTGGTGTAAAT
AGCAAAGCAAGCAAGAGTTCTATTACTAAACACANCCTGGCTCGAANTCAAANAACTTNACCAATTCTGA
AGGAAGTCCTTGGCGCCTTCTACCTGTCTCTCCTTTTTGGAGGAG
